>Addgene plasmid #48122 | pSPAsp-hp | depositor full sequence | sequence record 69949 | pSPAsp-hp sequence 6622 bps
GGCATCGTGGTGTCACGCTCGTCGTTTGGTATGGCTTCATTCAGCTCCGGTTCCCAACGATCAAGGCGAG
TTACATGATCCCCCATGTTGTGCAAAAAAGCGGTTAGCTCCTTCGGTCCTCCGATCGTTGTCAGAAGTAA
GTTGGCCGCAGTGTTATCACTCATGGTTATGGCAGCACTGCATAATTCTCTTACTGTCATGCCATCCGTA
AGATGCTTTTCTGTGACTGGTGAGTACTCAACCAAGTCATTCTGAGAATAGTGTATGCGGCGACCGAGTT
GCTCTTGCCCGGCGTCAACACGGGATAATACCGCGCCACATAGCAGAACTTTAAAAGTGCTCATCATTGG
AAAACGTTCTTCGGGGCGAAAACTCTCAAGGATCTTACCGCTGTTGAGATCCAGTTCGATGTAACCCACT
CGTGCACCCAACTGATCTTCAGCATCTTTTACTTTCACCAGCGTTTCTGGGTGAGCAAAAACAGGAAGGC
AAAATGCCGCAAAAAAGGGAATAAGGGCGACACGGAAATGTTGAATACTCATACTCTTCCTTTTTCAATA
TTATTGAAGCATTTATCAGGGTTATTGTCTCATGAGCGGATACATATTTGAATGTATTTAGAAAAATAAA
CAAATAGGGGTTCCGCGCACATTTCCCCGAAAAGTGCCACCTGACGTCTAAGAAACCATTATTATCATGA
CATTAACCTATAAAAATAGGCGTATCACGAGGCCCTTTCGTCTTCAAGAATTCCTGTTATAAAAAAAGGA
TCAATTTTGAACTCTCTCCCAAAGTTGATCCCTTAACGATTTAGAAATCCCTTTGAGAATGTTTATATAC
ATTCAAGGTAACCAGCCAACTAATGACAATGATTCCTGAAAAAAGTAATAACAAATTACTATACAGATAA
GTTGACTGATCAACTTCCATAGGTAACAACCTTTGATCAAGTAAGGGTATGGATAATAAACCACCTACAA
TTGCAATACCTGTTCCCTCTGATAAAAAGCTGGTAAAGTTAAGCAAACTCATTCCAGCACCAGCTTCCTG
CTGTTTCAAGCTACTTGAAACAATTGTTGATATAACTGTTTTGGTGAACGAAAGCCCACCTAAAACAAAT
ACGATTATAATTGTCATGAACCATGATGTTGTTTCTAAAAGAAAGGAAGCAGTTAAAAAGCTAACAGAAA
GAAATGTAACTCCGATGTTTAACACGTATAAAGGACCTCTTCTATCAACAAGTATCCCACCAATGTAGCC
GAAAATAATGACACTCATTGTTCCAGGGAAAATAATTACACTTCCGATTTCGGCAGTACTTAGCTGGTGA
ACATCTTTCATCATATAAGGAACCATAGAGACAAACCCTGCTACTGTTCCAAATATAATTCCCCCACAAA
GAACTCCAATCATAAAAGGTATATTTTTCCCTAATCCGGGATCAACAAAAGGATCTGTTACTTTCCTGAT
ATGTTTTACAAATATCAGGAATGACAGCACGCTAACGATAAGAAAAGAAATGCTATATGATGTTGTAAAC
AACATAAAAAATACAATGCCTACAGACATTAGTATAATTCCTTTGATATCAAAATGACCTTTTATCCTTA
CTTCTTTCTTTAATAATTTCATAAGAAACGGAACAGTGATAATTGTTATCATAGGAATGAGTAGAAGATA
GGACCAATGAATATAATGGGCTATCATTCCACCAATCGCTGGACCGACTCCTTCTCCCATGGCTACTATC
GATCCAATAAGACCAAATGCTTTACCCCTATTTTCCTTTGGAATATAGCGCGCAACTACAACCATTACGA
GTGCTGGAAATGCAGCTGCACCAGCCCCTTGAATAAAACGAGCCATAATAAGTAAGGAAAAGAAAGAATG
GCCAACAAACCCAATTACCGACCCGAAACAATTTATTATAATTCCAAATAGGAGTAACCTTTTGATGCCT
AATTGATCAGATAGCTTTCCATATACAGCTGTTCCAATGGAAAAGGTTAACATAAAGGCTGTGTTCACCC
AGTTTGTACTCGCAGGTGGTTTATTAAAATCATTTGCAATATCAGGTAATGAGACGTTCAAAACCATTTC
ATTTAATACGCTAAAAAAAGATAAAATGCAAAGCCAAATTAAAATTTGGTTGTGTCGTAAATTCGATTGT
GAATAGGATGTATTCACATTTCACCCTCCAATAATGAGGGCAGACGTAGTTTATAGGGTTAATGATACGC
TTCCCTCTTTTAATTGAACCCTGTTACATTCATTACACTTCATAATTAATTCCTCCTAAACTTGATTAAA
ACATTTTACCACATATAAACTAAGTTTTAAATTCAGTATTTCATCACTTATACAACAATATGGCCCGTTT
GTTGAACTACTCTTTAATAAAATAATTTTTCCGTTCCCAATTCCACATTGCAATAATAGAAAATCCATCT
TCATCGGCTTTTTCGTCATCATCTGTATGAATCAAATCGCCTTCTTCTGTGTCATCAAGGTTTAATTTTT
TATGTATTTCTTTTAACAAACCACCATAGGAGATTAACCTTTTACGGTGTAAACCTTCCTCCAAATCAGA
CAAACGTTTCAAATTCTTTTCTTCATCATCGGTCATAAAATCCGTATCCTTTACAGGATATTTTGCAGTT
TCGTCAATTGCCGATTGTATATCCGATTTATATTTATTTTTCGGTCGAATCATTTGAACTTTTACATTTG
GATCATAGTCTAATTTCATTGCCTTTTTCCAAAATTGAATCCATTGTTTTTGATTCACGTAGTTTTCTGT
ATTCTTAAAATAAGTTGGTTCCACACATACCAATACATGCATGTGCTGATTATAAGAATTATCTTTATTA
TTTATTGTCACTTCCGTTGCACGCATAAAACCAACAAGATTTTTATTAATTTTTTTATATTGCATCATTC
GGCGAAATCCTTGAGCCATATCTGACAAACTCTTATTTAATTCTTCGCCATCATAAACATTTTTAACTGT
TAATGTGAGAAACAACCAACGAACTGTTGGCTTTTGTTTAATAACTTCAGCAACAACCTTTTGTGACTGA
ATGCCATGTTTCATTGCTCTCCTCCAGTTGCACATTGGACAAAGCCTGGATTTACAAAACCACACTCGAT
ACAACTTTCTTTCGCCTGTTTCACGATTTTGTTTATACTCTAATATTTCAGCACAATCTTTTACTCTTTC
AGCCTTTTTAAATTCAAGAATATGCAGAAGTTCAAAGTAATCAACATTAGCGATTTTCTTTTCTCTCCAT
GGTCTCACTTTTCCACTTTTTGTCTTGTCCACTAAAACCCTTGATTTTTCATCTGAATAAATGCTACTAT
TAGGACACATAATATTAAAAGAAACCCCCATCTATTTAGTTATTTGTTTGGTCACTTATAACTTTAACAG
ATGGGGTTTTTCTGTGCAACCAATTTTAAGGGTTTTCAATACTTTAAAACACATACATACCAACACTTCA
ACGCACCTTTCAGCAACTAAAATAAAAATGACGTTATTTCTATATGTATCAAGATAAGAAAGAACAAGTT
CAAAACCATCAAAAAAAGACACCTTTTCAGGTGCTTTTTTTATTTTATAAACTCATTCCCTGATCTCGAC
TTCGTTCTTTTTTTACCTCTCGGTTATGAGTTAGTTCAAATTCGTTCTTTTTAGGTTCTAAATCGTGTTT
TTCTTGGAATTGTGCTGTTTTATCCTTTACCTTGTCTACAAACCCCTTAAAAACGTTTTTAAAGGCTTTT
AAGCCGTCTGTACGTTCCTTAAGATCAACGTGATATAGGTTTGCTAACCTTTGCGTTCACTTAACTAACT
TATAGGGGTAACACTTAAAAAAGAATCAATAACGATAGAAACCGCTCCTAAAGCAGGTGCATTTTTTCCT
AACGAAGAAGGCAATAGTTCACATTTATTGTCTAAATGAGAATGGACTCTAGAAGAAACTTCGTTTTTAA
TCGTATTTAAAACAATGGGATGAGATTCAATTATATGATTTCTCAAGATAACAGCTTCTATATCAAATGT
ATTAAGGATATTGGTTAATCCAATTCCGATATAAAAGCCAAAGTTTTGAAGTGCATTTAACATTTCTACA
TCATTTTTATTTGCGCGTTCCACAATCTCTTTTCGAGAAATATTCTTTTCTTCTTTAGAGAGCGAAGCCA
GTAACGCTTTTTCAGAAGCATATAATTCCCAACAGCCTCGATTTCCACAGCTGCATTTGGGTCCATTAAA
ATCTATCGTCATATGACCCATTTCCCCAGAAAAACCCTGAACACCTTTATACAATTCGTTGTTAATAACA
AGTCCAGTTCCAATTCCGATATTAATACTGATGTAAACGATGTTTTCATAGTTTTTTGTCATACCAAATA
CTTTTTCACCGTATGCTCCTGCATTAGCTTCATTTTCAACAAAAACCGGAACATTAAACTCACTCTCAAT
TAAAAACTGCAAATCTTTGATATTCCAATTTAAGTTAGGCATGAAAATAATTTGCTGATGACGATCTACA
AGGCCTGGAACACAAATTCCTATTCCGACTAGACCATAAGGGGACTCAGGCATATGGGTTACAAAACCAT
GAATAAGTGCAAATAAAATCTCTTTTACTTCACTAGCGGAAGAACTAGACAAGTCAGAAGTCTTCTCGAG
AATAATATTTCCTTCTAAGTCGGTTAGAATTCCGTTAAGATAGTCGACTCCTATATCAATACCAATCGAG
TAGCCTGCATTCTTATTAAAAACAAGCATTACAGGTCTTCTGCCGCCTCTAGATTGCCCTGCCCCAATTT
CAAAAATAAAATCTTTTTCAAGCAGTGTATTTACTTGAGAGGAGACAGTAGACTTGTTTAATCCTGTAAT
CTCAGAGAGAGTTGCCCTGGAGACAGGGGAGTTCTTCAAAATTTCATCTAATATTAATTTTTGATTCATT
TTTTTTACTAAAGCTTGATCTGCAATTTGAATAATAACCACTCCTTTGTTTATCCACCGAACTAAGTTGG
TGTTTTTTGAAGCTTGAATTAGATATTTAAAAGTATCATATCTAATATTATAACTAAATTTTCTAAAAAA
AACATTGACATAAACATTTAATTAATATATGATGAGATAAAGTTAGTTTATTGGATAAACAAACTAACTC
AATTAAGATAGTTGATGGATAAACTTGTTCACTTAAATCAAGGAGGTGAATGTACAATGCGTAAAAGAAA
AAAAGCATTAGCTGTAGCATTACTTTTAGCAGCATTAGGTGCATTACTTCCAACAACAGCATCTGCTGAT
ACTAGTTCGAAGATCTCCGGAGCTCCCGGGATCCGGTACCGGCCGCATGCCGGCCTGAGAGGATCGCATC
ACCATCACCATCACTAACCGGTCCAAGAATTGGAGCCAATCAATTCTTGCGGAGAACTGTGAATGCGCAA
ACCAACCCTTGGCAGAACATATCCATCGCGTCCGCCATCTCCAGCAGCCGCACGCGGCGCATCTCGGGCC
GCGTTGCTGGCGTTTTTCCATAGGCTCCGCCCCCCTGACGAGCATCACAAAAATCGACGCTCAAGTCAGA
GGTGGCGAAACCCGACAGGACTATAAAGATACCAGGCGTTTCCCCCTGGAAGCTCCCTCGTGCGCTCTCC
TGTTCCGACCCTGCCGCTTACCGGATACCTGTCCGCCTTTCTCCCTTCGGGAAGCGTGGCGCTTTCTCAT
AGCTCACGCTGTAGGTATCTCAGTTCGGTGTAGGTCGTTCGCTCCAAGCTGGGCTGTGTGCACGAACCCC
CCGTTCAGCCCGACCGCTGCGCCTTATCCGGTAACTATCGTCTTGAGTCCAACCCGGTAAGACACGACTT
ATCGCCACTGGCAGCAGCCACTGGTAACAGGATTAGCAGAGCGAGGTATGTAGGCGGTGCTACAGAGTTC
TTGAAGTGGTGGCCTAACTACGGCTACACTAGAAGGACAGTATTTGGTATCTGCGCTCTGCTGAAGCCAG
TTACCTTCGGAAAAAGAGTTGGTAGCTCTTGATCCGGCAAACAAACCACCGCTGGTAGCGGTGGTTTTTT
TGTTTGCAAGCAGCAGATTACGCGCAGAAAAAAAGGATCTCAAGAAGATCCTTTGATCTTTTCTACGGGG
TCTGACGCTCAGTGGAACGAAAACTCACGTTAAGGGATTTTGGTCATGAGATTATCAAAAAGGATCTTCA
CCTAGATCCTTTTAAATTAAAAATGAAGTTTTAAATCAATCTAAAGTATATATGAGTAAACTTGGTCTGA
CAGTTACCAATGCTTAATCAGTGAGGCACCTATCTCAGCGATCTGTCTATTTCGTTCATCCATAGTTGCC
TGACTCCCCGTCGTGTAGATAACTACGATACGGGAGGGCTTACCATCTGGCCCCAGTGCTGCAATGATAC
CGCGAGACCCACGCTCACCGGCTCCAGATTTATCAGCAATAAACCAGCCAGCCGGAAGGGCCGAGCGCAG
AAGTGGTCCTGCAACTTTATCCGCCTCCATCCAGTCTATTAATTGTTGCCGGGAAGCTAGAGTAAGTAGT
TCGCCAGTTAATAGTTTGCGCAACGTTGTTGCCATTGCTGCA
Features (pLannotate 1.2.2; 9 found; start..end, strand, type, name):
    543..647     -  promoter       AmpR promoter: bla
    811..2187    -  CDS            TcR: tetracycline efflux protein; Bacillus subtilis tetL; confers resistance to tetracycline
   2224..2283    -  CDS            tetL: LPTR_BACCE - Protein predicted: Swiss-Prot protein existence level 4. From Bacillus cereus.
   2387..3391    -  CDS            repB: RepB replication protein; repB; from Enterococcus faecalis plasmid pAMα1 AAN03827.1 22652809.0
   3618..3803    -  CDS            pre (fragment): PRE2_STAAM - Also known as mob. Protein inferred from homology: Swiss-Prot protein existence level 3. The interaction of the RSA site and the PRE protein may not only serves a function in plasmid maintenance, but may also contributes to the distribution of small antibiotic resistance plasmids among Gram- positive bacteria. From Staphylococcus aureus (strain Mu50 / ATCC 700699).
   3860..4996    -  CDS            xylR: XYLR_BACPZ - Protein inferred from homology: Swiss-Prot protein existence level 3. Transcriptional repressor of xylose-utilizing enzymes. From Bacillus subtilis subsp. spizizenii (strain ATCC 23059 / NRRL B-14472 / W23).
   5387..5404    +  CDS            7xHis (fragment): 6xHis affinity tag
   5545..6133    -  rep_origin     ori: high-copy-number ColE1/pMB1/pBR322/pUC origin of replication
   6304..542     -  CDS            AmpR (across the origin): β-lactamase; bla; confers resistance to ampicillin, carbenicillin, and related antibiotics
