[The description below was written by a language model from this plasmid's Addgene catalogue record and pLannotate feature annotations shown in this document.]
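Description:
pSPAsp-hp is a 6,622 bp Escherichia coli/Bacillus megaterium shuttle vector built on the pMM1520 backbone and intended for xylose-inducible production and secretion of recombinant proteins in B. megaterium. For cloning and propagation in E. coli it carries a high-copy ColE1/pUC-type origin and a β-lactamase gene with its own promoter, giving ampicillin selection. For maintenance in the Gram-positive host it carries a repB replication protein gene, annotated by similarity to a Gram-positive plasmid replicon, a fragment of a pre/mob gene, and a tetL-type tetracycline efflux gene preceded by its short leader peptide reading frame, so tetracycline is the selective agent in B. megaterium.

The expression module consists of the xylR gene, which encodes the xylose-responsive transcriptional repressor, positioned on the opposite strand from the downstream expression region. According to the catalogue entry, this region holds the xylose-inducible promoter driving a sequence that encodes a computationally predicted optimal signal peptide for B. megaterium secretion. Neither the promoter nor the signal peptide was picked up as a discrete feature in the automated annotation. In the absence of xylose, XylR represses the promoter, and adding xylose relieves repression. A polyhistidine tag coding sequence lies on the forward strand in this region, which suggests that a gene of interest can be fused between the signal peptide and the tag for export and affinity purification, though the record does not describe the cloning sites or the exact fusion layout. No cargo protein is listed, so the plasmid serves as an empty secretion vector for testing and optimising extracellular protein production in B. megaterium.
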