Addgene plasmid #48122: pSPAsp-hp
Purpose: Shuttle vector E. coli/B.meg.; encoding the predicted optimal signal peptide for protein secretion using Bacillus megaterium under control of the xylose inducible promoter
Depositing lab: Dieter Jahn. Depositing organization: Technische Universitaet Braunschweig. Publication: High-yield intra- and extracellular protein production using Bacillus megaterium. Stammen S, Muller BK, Korneli C, Biedendieck R, Gamer M, Franco-Lara E, Jahn D. Appl Environ Microbiol. 2010 Jun;76(12):4037-46. doi: 10.1128/AEM.00431-10. Epub 2010 Apr 30. PubMed 20435764.
Backbone
  Vector backbone: pMM1520
  Backbone manufacturer: Malten et al., 2005
  Vector type: Bacterial Expression, Synthetic Biology
Growth in bacteria
  Bacterial resistance: Ampicillin, 100 μg/mL
  Growth temperature: 37°C
  Growth strain: DH10B
  Growth instructions: For Bacillus megaterium: Tetracycline and 37 °C
  Copy number: Unknown
Gene/Insert
  Gene/Insert name: predicted optimal signal peptide for Bacillus megaterium protein secretion
Terms and licenses: Academic/Nonprofit Terms; Industry Terms: Not Available to Industry
How to cite: pSPAsp-hp was a gift from Dieter Jahn (Addgene plasmid # 48122 ; http://n2t.net/addgene:48122 ; RRID:Addgene_48122)
