>Addgene plasmid #48122 | pSPAsp-hp | addgene partial sequence | sequence record 72387 | pBR322ori-F 5'-GGGAAACGCCTGGTATCTTT-3'
CCTCTGACTTGAGCGTCGATTTTTGTGATGCTCGTCAGGGGGGCGGAGCCTATGGAAAAACGCCAGCAAC
GCGGCCCGAGATGCGCCGCGTGCGGCTGCTGGAGATGGCGGACGCGATGGATATGTTCTGCCAAGGGTTG
GTTTGCGCATTCACAGTTCTCCGCAAGAATTGATTGGCTCCAATTCTTGGACCGGTTAGTGATGGTGATG
GTGATGCGATCCTCTCAGGCCGGCATGCGGCCGGTACCGGATCCCGGGAGCTCCGGAGATCTTCGAACTA
GTATCAGCAGATGCTGTTGTTGGAAGTAATGCACCTAATGCTGCTAAAAGTAATGCTACAGCTAATGCTT
TTTTTCTTTTACGCATTGTACATTCACCTCCTTGATTTAAGTGAACAAGTTTATCCATCAACTATCTTAA
TTGAGTTAGTTTGTTTATCCAATAAACTAACTTTATCTCATCATATATTAATTAAATGTTTATGTCAATG
TTTTTTTTAGAAAATTTAGTTATAATATTAGATATGATACTTTTAAATATCTAATTCAAGCTTCAAAAAA
CACCAACTTAGTTCGGTGGATAAACAAAGGAGTGGTTATTATTCAAATTGCAGATCAAGCTTTAGTAAAA
AAAATGAATCAAAAATTAATATTAGATGAAATTTTGAAGAACTCCCCTGTCTCCAGGGCAACTCTCTCTG
AGATTACAGGATTAAACAAGTCTACTGTCTCCTCTCAAGTAAATACACTGCTTGAAAAAGATTTTATTTT
TGAAATTGGGGCAGGGCAATCTAGAGGCGGCAGAAGACCTGTAATGCTTGTTTTTAATAAGAATGCAGGC
TACTCGATTGGTATTGATATAGGAGTCGACTATCTTAACGGAATTCTA
